Addgene plasmid #230343: AiP15052 - pAAV-AiE1428m-minBG-SYFP2-P2A-3XFLAG-10aa-H2B-WPRE3-BGHpA (Alias: CN5052)
Purpose: AiE1428m is an enhancer sequence, designed to drive AAV-mediated transgene expression in specific populations of brain cells
Depositing lab: Allen Institute for Brain Science & Boaz Levi. Depositing organization: Allen Institute. Publication: A suite of enhancer AAVs and transgenic mouse lines for genetic access to cortical cell types. Ben-Simon Y, Hooper M, Narayan S, Daigle TL, Dwivedi D, Way SW, Oster A, Stafford DA, Mich JK, Taormina MJ, Martinez RA, Opitz-Araya X, Roth JR, Alexander JR, Allen S, Amster A, Arbuckle J, Ayala A, Baker PM, Bakken TE, Barcelli T, Barta S, Bendrick J, Bertagnolli D, Bielstein C, Bishwakarma P, Bowlus J, Boyer G, Brouner K, Casian B, Casper T, Chakka AB, Chakrabarty R, Chance RK, Chavan S, Clark M, Colbert K, Collman F, Daniel S, Departee M, DiValentin P, Donadio N, Dotson N, Egdorf T, Fliss T, Gabitto M, Garcia J, Gary A, Gasperini M, Gloe J, Goldy J, Gore BB, Graybuck L, Greisman N, Haeseleer F, Halterman C, Haradon Z, Hastings SD, Helback O, Ho W, Hockemeyer D, Huang C, Huff S, Hunker A, Johansen N, Jones D, Juneau Z, Kalmbach B, Kannan M, Khem S, Kussick E, Kutsal R, Larsen R, Lee C, Lee AY, Leibly M, Lenz GH, Li S, Liang E, Lusk N, Madigan Z, Malloy J, Malone J, McCue R, Melchor J, Mollenkopf T, Moosman S, Morin E, Newman D, Ng L, Ngo K, Omstead V, Otto S, Oyama A, Pena N, Pham T, Phillips E, Pom CA, Potekhina L, Ransford S, Ray PL, Rette D, Reynoldson C, Rimorin C, Rocha D, Ruiz A, Sanchez REA, Sawyer L, Sedeno-Cortes A, Sevigny JP, Shapovalova N, Shepard N, Shulga L, Sigler AR, Siverts L, Soliman S, Somasundaram S, Staats B, Stewart K, Szelenyi E, Tieu M, Trader C, Tran A, van Velthoven CTJ, Walker M, Wang Y, Weed N, Wirthlin M, Wood T, Wynalda B, Yao Z, Zhou T, Ariza J, Dee N, Reding M, Ronellenfitch K, Mufti S, Sunkin SM, Smith KA, Esposito L, Waters J, Thyagarajan B, Yao S, Lein ES, Zeng H, Levi BP, Ngai J, Ting JT, Tasic B. Cell. 2025 May 16:S0092-8674(25)00513-6. doi: 10.1016/j.cell.2025.05.002. PubMed 40403729.
Backbone
  Vector backbone: pAAV2
  Vector type: AAV
Growth in bacteria
  Bacterial resistance: Ampicillin, 100 μg/mL
  Growth temperature: 37°C
  Growth strain: NEB Stable
  Copy number: High Copy
Gene/Insert
  Gene/Insert name: SYFP2-P2A-3XFLAG-10aa-H2B
  Species: Synthetic
  Promoter: minBG
  Cloning method: Gibson Cloning
Terms and licenses: Academic/Nonprofit Terms; Industry Terms: Not Available to Industry
How to cite: AiP15052 - pAAV-AiE1428m-minBG-SYFP2-P2A-3XFLAG-10aa-H2B-WPRE3-BGHpA (Alias: CN5052) was a gift from Allen Institute for Brain Science & Boaz Levi (Addgene plasmid # 230343 ; http://n2t.net/addgene:230343 ; RRID:Addgene_230343)
