[The description below was written by a language model from this plasmid's Addgene catalogue record and pLannotate feature annotations shown in this document.]
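Description:
AiP15052 (alias CN5052) is an AAV transfer plasmid built on a pAAV2 backbone, in which AAV2 inverted terminal repeats flank an enhancer-driven reporter cassette so that the cassette can be packaged into recombinant AAV particles. The 5,667-nt plasmid is propagated in E. coli through a high-copy ColE1/pUC-type origin and selected with ampicillin via the β-lactamase gene and its own promoter. An f1 origin is also present. The automated annotation detects one full ITR and only fragments of the other, which is common for these repeat-rich, structured elements. It also flags short phage N15 telR/telL sequences next to each ITR and small remnants of pBR322 bom and rop in the backbone.

The payload begins with AiE1428m, an enhancer sequence designed to direct AAV-mediated transgene expression to specific brain cell populations; the record does not say which populations. It is coupled to the minimal promoter minBG, which on its own gives little expression and so leaves specificity to the enhancer. Neither element is individually annotated, but an unannotated stretch between the upstream ITR and the first coding sequence presumably holds them. The transcript encodes the yellow fluorescent protein SYFP2, a P2A self-cleaving peptide, and then 3xFLAG joined by a 10-amino-acid linker to human histone H2B. A single mRNA should therefore yield a free fluorescent protein filling the cell and a separate epitope-tagged histone that marks nuclei. That combination fits both imaging and antibody-based detection or isolation of labelled nuclei, although the record does not state the purpose of the tag. Expression is supported by WPRE3, a shortened woodchuck posttranscriptional element, and terminated by the bovine growth hormone polyadenylation signal. The construct belongs to a collection of enhancer AAVs for genetic access to cortical cell types.
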