Features (pLannotate 1.2.2; 21 found; start..end, strand, type, name):
      1..17      +  polyA_signal   bGH poly(A) signal (fragment): bovine growth hormone polyadenylation signal
     46..186     +  repeat_region  AAV2 ITR: inverted terminal repeat of adeno-associated virus serotype 2 inverted
    193..220     +  misc_feature   telR: telR; telomeric sequence from coliphage N15
    221..248     +  misc_feature   telL: telL; telomeric sequence from coliphage N15
    249..298     -  misc_feature   bom (fragment): basis of mobility region from pBR322
    317..772     +  rep_origin     f1 ori (sequence partly withheld): f1 bacteriophage origin of replication; arrow indicates direction of (+) strand synthesis
    773..822     -  misc_feature   bom (fragment): basis of mobility region from pBR322
    924..959     -  CDS            rop (fragment): Rop protein, which maintains plasmids at low copy number; rop
   1054..1158    +  promoter       AmpR promoter: bla
   1159..2019    +  CDS            AmpR: β-lactamase; bla; confers resistance to ampicillin, carbenicillin, and related antibiotics
   2190..2778    +  rep_origin     ori: high-copy-number ColE1/pMB1/pBR322/pUC origin of replication
   2835..2862    +  misc_feature   telR: telR; telomeric sequence from coliphage N15
   2863..2890    +  misc_feature   telL: telL; telomeric sequence from coliphage N15
   2908..2935    +  repeat_region  AAV2 ITR (fragment): inverted terminal repeat of adeno-associated virus serotype 2 inverted
   2964..2991    +  repeat_region  AAV2 ITR (fragment): inverted terminal repeat of adeno-associated virus serotype 2 inverted
   3922..4638    +  CDS            SYFP2: SYFP2 is a basic (constitutively fluorescent) yellow fluorescent protein published in 2006, derived from Aequorea victoria. It is reported to be a very rapidly-maturing monomer with moderate acid sensitivity.
   4717..4782    +  CDS            3xFLAG: three tandem FLAG® epitope tags, followed by an enterokinase cleavage site
   4813..5190    +  CDS            H2B: human histone H2B; HIST1H2BJ
   5224..5381    +  misc_feature   WPRE (fragment): woodchuck hepatitis virus posttranscriptional regulatory element
   5387..5467    +  misc_feature   WPRE (fragment): woodchuck hepatitis virus posttranscriptional regulatory element
   5484..5595    +  polyA_signal   bGH poly(A) signal: bovine growth hormone polyadenylation signal
>Addgene plasmid #230343 | AiP15052 - pAAV-AiE1428m-minBG-SYFP2-P2A-3XFLAG-10aa-H2B-WPRE3-BGHpA (Alias: CN5052) | addgene full sequence | sequence record 470717 | Addgene NGS Result
AGACAATAGCAGGCATGAGATCTCACGTGCGGACCGAGCGGCCGCAGGAACCCCTAGTGATGGAGTTGGC
CACTCCCTCTCTGCGCGCTCGCTCGCTCACTGAGGCCGGGCGACCAAAGGTCGCCCGACGCCCGGGCTTT
GCCCGGGCGGCCTCAGTGAGCGAGCGAGCGCGCAGCTGCCTGCAGGGGCGCCTATCAGCACACAATTGCC
CATTATACGCGCGTATAATGGACTATTGTGTGCTGATATGATGCGGTATTTTCTCCTTACGCATCTGTGC
GGTATTTCACACCGCATA
[95 nt withheld, positions 299-393]
T
[46 nt withheld, positions 395-440]
C
[141 nt withheld, positions 442-582]
CCTTTGACGTTGGAGTCCACGTTCTTT
[37 nt withheld, positions 610-646]
ACTCTATCTCGGGCTATTCTTTTGATTTATAAGGGATTTTGCCGATTTCGGTCTATTGGTTAAAAAATGA
GCTGATTTAACAAAAATTTAACGCGAATTTTAACAAAATATTAACGTTTACAATTTTATGGTGCACTCTC
AGTACAATCTGCTCTGATGCCGCATAGTTAAGCCAGCCCCGACACCCGCCAACACCCGCTGACGCGCCCT
GACGGGCTTGTCTGCTCCCGGCATCCGCTTACAGACAAGCTGTGACCGTCTCCGGGAGCTGCATGTGTCA
GAGGTTTTCACCGTCATCACCGAAACGCGCGAGACGAAAGGGCCTCGTGATACGCCTATTTTTATAGGTT
AATGTCATGATAATAATGGTTTCTTAGACGTCAGGTGGCACTTTTCGGGGAAATGTGCGCGGAACCCCTA
TTTGTTTATTTTTCTAAATACATTCAAATATGTATCCGCTCATGAGACAATAACCCTGATAAATGCTTCA
ATAATATTGAAAAAGGAAGAGTATGAGTATTCAACATTTCCGTGTCGCCCTTATTCCCTTTTTTGCGGCA
TTTTGCCTTCCTGTTTTTGCTCACCCAGAAACGCTGGTGAAAGTAAAAGATGCTGAAGATCAGTTGGGTG
CACGAGTGGGTTACATCGAACTGGATCTCAACAGCGGTAAGATCCTTGAGAGTTTTCGCCCCGAAGAACG
TTTTCCAATGATGAGCACTTTTAAAGTTCTGCTATGTGGCGCGGTATTATCCCGTATTGACGCCGGGCAA
GAGCAACTCGGTCGCCGCATACACTATTCTCAGAATGACTTGGTTGAGTACTCACCAGTCACAGAAAAGC
ATCTTACGGATGGCATGACAGTAAGAGAATTATGCAGTGCTGCCATAACCATGAGTGATAACACTGCGGC
CAACTTACTTCTGACAACGATCGGAGGACCGAAGGAGCTAACCGCTTTTTTGCACAACATGGGGGATCAT
GTAACTCGCCTTGATCGTTGGGAACCGGAGCTGAATGAAGCCATACCAAACGACGAGCGTGACACCACGA
TGCCTGTAGCAATGGCAACAACGTTGCGCAAACTATTAACTGGCGAACTACTTACTCTAGCTTCCCGGCA
ACAATTAATAGACTGGATGGAGGCGGATAAAGTTGCAGGACCACTTCTGCGCTCGGCCCTTCCGGCTGGC
TGGTTTATTGCTGATAAATCTGGAGCCGGTGAGCGTGGGTCTCGCGGTATCATTGCAGCACTGGGGCCAG
ATGGTAAGCCCTCCCGTATCGTAGTTATCTACACGACGGGGAGTCAGGCAACTATGGATGAACGAAATAG
ACAGATCGCTGAGATAGGTGCCTCACTGATTAAGCATTGGTAACTGTCAGACCAAGTTTACTCATATATA
CTTTAGATTGATTTAAAACTTCATTTTTAATTTAAAAGGATCTAGGTGAAGATCCTTTTTGATAATCTCA
TGACCAAAATCCCTTAACGTGAGTTTTCGTTCCACTGAGCGTCAGACCCCGTAGAAAAGATCAAAGGATC
TTCTTGAGATCCTTTTTTTCTGCGCGTAATCTGCTGCTTGCAAACAAAAAAACCACCGCTACCAGCGGTG
GTTTGTTTGCCGGATCAAGAGCTACCAACTCTTTTTCCGAAGGTAACTGGCTTCAGCAGAGCGCAGATAC
CAAATACTGTTCTTCTAGTGTAGCCGTAGTTAGGCCACCACTTCAAGAACTCTGTAGCACCGCCTACATA
CCTCGCTCTGCTAATCCTGTTACCAGTGGCTGCTGCCAGTGGCGATAAGTCGTGTCTTACCGGGTTGGAC
TCAAGACGATAGTTACCGGATAAGGCGCAGCGGTCGGGCTGAACGGGGGGTTCGTGCACACAGCCCAGCT
TGGAGCGAACGACCTACACCGAACTGAGATACCTACAGCGTGAGCTATGAGAAAGCGCCACGCTTCCCGA
AGGGAGAAAGGCGGACAGGTATCCGGTAAGCGGCAGGGTCGGAACAGGAGAGCGCACGAGGGAGCTTCCA
GGGGGAAACGCCTGGTATCTTTATAGTCCTGTCGGGTTTCGCCACCTCTGACTTGAGCGTCGATTTTTGT
GATGCTCGTCAGGGGGGCGGAGCCTATGGAAAAACGCCAGCAACGCGGCCTTTTTACGGTTCCTGGCCTT
TTGCTGGCCTTTTGCTCATATCAGCACACAATTGCCCATTATACGCGCGTATAATGGACTATTGTGTGCT
GATAACATGTCCTGCAGGCAGCTGCGCGCTCGCTCGCTCACTGAGGCCGCCCGGGCGTCGGGCGACCTTT
GGTCGCCCGGCCTCAGTGAGCGAGCGAGCGCGCAGAGAGGGAGTGGCCAACTCCATCACTAGGGGTTCCT
GCGGCCGCACGCGTCTTTAGTAGTGGCTCTCCTTTTGTTCTCCAAAACACTATGAAAATAACTATATATG
GAAATTATTTAACCTCCTTCCAAAAAAAACCCTTATAATTTGGTTTTGAACTTTGCAATAATACACATTG
TGGAAAACATTCAGGATATTATCTGGCTCTAGAAAAGAAATAAATTAAGCAAAGGCGCTAAGTACAGCAA
TTTACTTCCAATGACAGTACATGCTGCCTATGTAGATTGCTTTTCACAAAACACACACATTTAATGTTGT
GTGTTAATCAGCTCCATGTTCAATAGGAAAATGATTAGGGCACAAACATTTCATAATAGGAAGTTATGAT
TGAGCACTGAGAATGATATCTCCTGACTTGCTCTTGGAACAGATAATCAAGTTGTCTTTCAAAGATTGAA
CCTGCAGTGAATGTTTTACTTGAGAAATAAATGAAATTGATTATATATTCTAGGCAAAAAAATACACACT
ATAATTACTTTCAATCTCCTTGTAACATTTTTTCCCCACTAGTAGATAGCTTCACAATTGTTAGAAAAAT
ACAAGCAGATATAAGCAAAAGTGAGCTAATCTAGCAATTAGCTGCAGGAGAGACCGTTTGGGTTAGGTGA
TCTATCTTTTCACCAAGAAGATGTCACAAACATCCTGTTCAGTCAAATTTAAAGACATGTGAGTGTGAGC
CATAAACTCCATCACTTCTCTGAAGGGCATCTTGGATGGATTTATTTGCAGGATTTCAGAAAACAGTATG
TGCTTTCACCAAGATTTGCAAATCATGAGCTCGGGCTGGGCATAAAAGTCAGGGCAGAGCCATCTATTGC
TTACATTTGCTTCTGGGATCCAGATCTTTCGAAGCTAGCGCTACCGGTCGCCACCATGGTCTCCAAGGGC
GAGGAGCTGTTCACCGGGGTGGTGCCCATCCTGGTCGAGCTGGACGGCGATGTCAACGGCCACAAGTTCA
GCGTGTCCGGCGAGGGCGAGGGCGATGCCACCTACGGCAAGCTGACCCTGAAGCTGATCTGCACCACCGG
CAAGCTGCCCGTGCCCTGGCCCACCCTCGTGACCACCCTGGGCTACGGCGTGCAGTGCTTCGCCCGCTAC
CCCGACCACATGAAGCAGCACGACTTCTTCAAGTCCGCCATGCCCGAAGGCTACGTCCAGGAGCGCACCA
TCTTCTTCAAAGACGACGGCAACTACAAGACCCGCGCCGAGGTGAAGTTCGAGGGCGACACCCTGGTGAA
CCGCATCGAGCTGAAGGGCATCGACTTCAAGGAGGACGGCAACATCCTGGGGCACAAGCTGGAGTACAAC
TACAACAGCCACAACGTCTATATCACCGCCGACAAGCAGAAGAACGGCATCAAGGCCAACTTCAAGATCC
GCCACAACATCGAGGACGGCGGCGTGCAGCTCGCCGACCACTACCAGCAGAACACCCCCATCGGCGACGG
CCCCGTGCTGCTGCCCGACAACCACTACCTGAGCTACCAGTCCAAGCTGAGCAAAGACCCCAACGAGAAG
CGCGATCACATGGTCCTGCTGGAGTTCGTGACCGCCGCCGGGATCACTCTCGGCATGGACGAGCTGTACA
AGGGCTCTGGTGCTACCAACTTCTCACTGTTGAAACAGGCAGGGGATGTAGAGGAGAATCCAGGGCCTGG
TGCTAGTGGAGACTACAAAGACCATGACGGAGATTATAAAGATCATGACATCGATTACAAGGATGACGAT
GACAAGTCCGGACTCAGATCTGGAGGCTCCGGAGGCCCAGAGCCAGCGAAGTCTGCTCCCGCCCCGAAAA
AGGGCTCCAAGAAGGCGGTGACTAAGGCGCAGAAGAAAGGCGGCAAGAAGCGCAAGCGCAGCCGCAAGGA
GAGCTATTCCATCTATGTGTATAAGGTTCTGAAGCAGGTCCACCCTGACACCGGCATTTCGTCCAAGGCC
ATGGGCATCATGAACTCGTTTGTGAACGACATTTTCGAGCGCATCGCAGGTGAGGCTTCCCGCCTGGCGC
ATTACAACAAGCGCTCGACCATCACCTCCAGGGAGATCCAGACGGCCGTGCGCCTGCTGCTGCCTGGGGA
GTTGGCCAAGCACGCCGTGTCCGAGGGTACTAAGGCCATCACCAAGTACACCAGCGCTAAGTAATGAGGC
GCGCCGCGGCCGCGAATTCGATATCATAATCAACCTCTGGATTACAAAATTTGTGAAAGATTGACTGGTA
TTCTTAACTATGTTGCTCCTTTTACGCTATGTGGATACGCTGCTTTAATGCCTTTGTATCATGCTATTGC
TTCCCGTATGGCTTTCATTTTCTCCTCCTTGTATAAATCCTGGTTAGTTCTTGCCACGGCGGAACTCATC
GCCGCCTGCCTTGCCCGCTGCTGGACAGGGGCTCGGCTGTTGGGCACTGACAATTCCGTGGCTCGAGAGA
TCTTCGACTGTGCCTTCTAGTTGCCAGCCATCTGTTGTTTGCCCCTCCCCCGTGCCTTCCTTGACCCTGG
AAGGTGCCACTCCCACTGTCCTTTCCTAATAAAATGAGGAAATTGCATCGCATTGTCTGAGTAGGTGTCA
TTCTATTCTGGGGGGTGGGGTGGGGCAGGACAGCAAGGGGGAGGATTGGGA
